>Addgene plasmid #180016 | pU6-pegRNA-SNCA-A30P | addgene full sequence | sequence record 354029 | Addgene NGS Result
GAGGGCCTATTTCCCATGATTCCTTCATATTTGCATATACGATACAAGGCTGTTAGAGAGATAATTAGAA
TTAATTTGACTGTAAACACAAAGATATTAGTACAAAATACGTGACGTAGAAAGTAATAATTTCTTGGGTA
GTTTGCAGTTTTAAAATTATGTTTTAAAATGGACTATCATATGCTTACCGTAACTTGAAAGTATTTCGAT
TTCTTGGCTTTATATATCTTGTGGAAAGGACGAAACACCGCAGGGTGTGGCAGAAGCAGCGTTTTAGAGC
TAGAAATAGCAAGTTAAAATAAGGCTAGTCCGTTATCAACTTGAAAAAGTGGCACCGAGTCGGTGCGTCT
TTCCTGGTGCTTCTGCCACACCTTTTTTTAAGCTTGGGCCGCTCGAGGTACCTCTCTACATATGACATGT
GAGCAAAAGGCCAGCAAAAGGCCAGGAACCGTAAAAAGGCCGCGTTGCTGGCGTTTTTCCATAGGCTCCG
CCCCCCTGACGAGCATCACAAAAATCGACGCTCAAGTCAGAGGTGGCGAAACCCGACAGGACTATAAAGA
TACCAGGCGTTTCCCCCTGGAAGCTCCCTCGTGCGCTCTCCTGTTCCGACCCTGCCGCTTACCGGATACC
TGTCCGCCTTTCTCCCTTCGGGAAGCGTGGCGCTTTCTCATAGCTCACGCTGTAGGTATCTCAGTTCGGT
GTAGGTCGTTCGCTCCAAGCTGGGCTGTGTGCACGAACCCCCCGTTCAGCCCGACCGCTGCGCCTTATCC
GGTAACTATCGTCTTGAGTCCAACCCGGTAAGACACGACTTATCGCCACTGGCAGCAGCCACTGGTAACA
GGATTAGCAGAGCGAGGTATGTAGGCGGTGCTACAGAGTTCTTGAAGTGGTGGCCTAACTACGGCTACAC
TAGAAGAACAGTATTTGGTATCTGCGCTCTGCTGAAGCCAGTTACCTTCGGAAAAAGAGTTGGTAGCTCT
TGATCCGGCAAACAAACCACCGCTGGTAGCGGTGGTTTTTTTGTTTGCAAGCAGCAGATTACGCGCAGAA
AAAAAGGATCTCAAGAAGATCCTTTGATCTTTTCTACGGGGTCTGACGCTCAGTGGAACGAAAACTCACG
TTAAGGGATTTTGGTCATGAGATTATCAAAAAGGATCTTCACCTAGATCCTTTTAAATTAAAAATGAAGT
TTTAAATCAATCTAAAGTATATATGAGTAAACTTGGTCTGACAGTTACCAATGCTTAATCAGTGAGGCAC
CTATCTCAGCGATCTGTCTATTTCGTTCATCCATAGTTGCCTGACTCCCCGTCGTGTAGATAACTACGAT
ACGGGAGGGCTTACCATCTGGCCCCAGTGCTGCAATGATACCGCGAGATCCACGCTCACCGGCTCCAGAT
TTATCAGCAATAAACCAGCCAGCCGGAAGGGCCGAGCGCAGAAGTGGTCCTGCAACTTTATCCGCCTCCA
TCCAGTCTATTAATTGTTGCCGGGAAGCTAGAGTAAGTAGTTCGCCAGTTAATAGTTTGCGCAACGTTGT
TGCCATTGCTACAGGCATCGTGGTGTCACGCTCGTCGTTTGGTATGGCTTCATTCAGCTCCGGTTCCCAA
CGATCAAGGCGAGTTACATGATCCCCCATGTTGTGCAAAAAAGCGGTTAGCTCCTTCGGTCCTCCGATCG
TTGTCAGAAGTAAGTTGGCCGCAGTGTTATCACTCATGGTTATGGCAGCACTGCATAATTCTCTTACTGT
CATGCCATCCGTAAGATGCTTTTCTGTGACTGGTGAGTACTCAACCAAGTCATTCTGAGAATAGTGTATG
CGGCGACCGAGTTGCTCTTGCCCGGCGTCAATACGGGATAATACCGCGCCACATAGCAGAACTTTAAAAG
TGCTCATCATTGGAAAACGTTCTTCGGGGCGAAAACTCTCAAGGATCTTACCGCTGTTGAGATCCAGTTC
GATGTAACCCACTCGTGCACCCAACTGATCTTCAGCATCTTTTACTTTCACCAGCGTTTCTGGGTGAGCA
AAAACAGGAAGGCAAAATGCCGCAAAAAAGGGAATAAGGGCGACACGGAAATGTTGAATACTCATACTCT
TCCTTTTTCAATATTATTGAAGCATTTATCAGGGTTATTGTCTCATGAGCGGATACATATTTGAATGTAT
TTAGAAAAATAAACAAATAGGGGTTCCGCGCACATTTCCCCGAAAAGTGCCACCTGACGTCGCTAGCTGT
ACAAAAAAGCAGGCTTTAAAGGAACCAATTCAGTCGACTGGATCCGGTACCAAGGTCGGGCAGGAA
Features (pLannotate 1.2.2; 6 found; start..end, strand, type, name):
      1..241     +  promoter       U6 promoter: RNA polymerase III promoter for human U6 snRNA
    271..346     +  misc_RNA       gRNA scaffold: guide RNA scaffold for the Streptococcus pyogenes CRISPR/Cas9 system
    476..1064    -  rep_origin     ori: high-copy-number ColE1/pMB1/pBR322/pUC origin of replication
   1235..2095    -  CDS            AmpR: β-lactamase; bla; confers resistance to ampicillin, carbenicillin, and related antibiotics
   2096..2200    -  promoter       AmpR promoter: bla
   2238..2255    +  protein_bind   attB1 (fragment): mutant version of attB; recombination site for the Gateway® BP reaction BP Clonase™
