[The description below was written by a language model from this plasmid's Addgene catalogue record and pLannotate feature annotations shown in this document.]
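Description:
pU6-pegRNA-SNCA-A30P is a small (about 2.3 kb) mammalian CRISPR expression plasmid built on the pU6-pegRNA-GG-acceptor backbone. It is designed for transient delivery of a prime editing guide RNA into human cells. It is propagated in E. coli through a high-copy ColE1/pUC-type origin of replication and selected with ampicillin via a β-lactamase gene driven by its native bla promoter. The plasmid carries no mammalian selection marker or reporter in the annotated features, consistent with its use as a transient RNA-expression vector.

The payload is a 123 bp synthetic pegRNA cassette placed directly downstream of the human U6 promoter, an RNA polymerase III promoter suited to producing short, uncapped, non-polyadenylated transcripts. The insert was assembled into the acceptor through BsaI sites that were destroyed in the process, as is typical of Golden Gate-style cloning. The annotated Streptococcus pyogenes Cas9 gRNA scaffold sits between a 5′ spacer that targets the SNCA locus and a 3′ extension. In a pegRNA, this extension supplies the primer binding site and the reverse transcriptase template encoding the desired edit. A short attB1-like fragment is also annotated near the end of the backbone and appears to be a vestigial sequence rather than a functional Gateway site.

The plasmid does not encode a prime editor, so it must be co-delivered with a separately supplied Cas9 nickase–reverse transcriptase fusion. Together these introduce the A30P substitution in SNCA, the alpha-synuclein gene also known by PARK1/PARK4 aliases. The associated work concerns generating isogenic human pluripotent stem cell models by prime editing.
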