Addgene plasmid #180016: pU6-pegRNA-SNCA-A30P
Purpose: Transiently expressing a pegRNA to introduce SNCA-A30P mutation in human cells
Depositing lab: Dirk Hockemeyer. Depositing organization: University of California, Berkeley. Publication: Highly efficient generation of isogenic pluripotent stem cell models using prime editing. Li H, Busquets O, Verma Y, Syed KM, Kutnowski N, Pangilinan GR, Gilbert LA, Bateup HS, Rio DC, Hockemeyer D, Soldner F. Elife. 2022 Sep 7;11:e79208. doi: 10.7554/eLife.79208. PubMed 36069759.
Backbone
  Vector backbone: pU6-pegRNA-GG-acceptor
  Backbone manufacturer: David Liu (Addgene plasmid # 132777)
  Vector type: Mammalian Expression, CRISPR
Growth in bacteria
  Bacterial resistance: Ampicillin, 100 μg/mL
  Growth temperature: 37°C
  Growth strain: DH5alpha
  Copy number: High Copy
Gene/Insert
  Gene/Insert name: Prime editing pegRNA for SNCA-A30P
  gRNA/shRNA sequence: GCAGGGTGTGGCAGAAGCAGCGTTTTAGAGCTAGAAATAGCAAGTTAAAATAAGGCTAGTCCGTTATCAACTTGAAAAAGTGGCACCGAGTCGGTGCGTCTTTCCTGGTGCTTCTGCCACACC
  Species: Synthetic
  Insert size (bp): 123
  Entrez Gene: SNCA (a.k.a. NACP, PARK1, PARK4, PD1)
  Promoter: Human U6
  Cloning method: Restriction Enzyme; 5′ cloning site BsaI (destroyed during cloning); 3′ cloning site BsaI (destroyed during cloning)
  Sequencing primers: 5′ hU6-F (GAGGGCCTATTTCCCATGATT)
Resource information
  A portion of this plasmid was derived from a plasmid made by: Backbone is from David Liu (Addgene plasmid # 132777)
Terms and licenses: Academic/Nonprofit Terms; Industry Terms: Not Available to Industry
How to cite: pU6-pegRNA-SNCA-A30P was a gift from Dirk Hockemeyer (Addgene plasmid # 180016 ; http://n2t.net/addgene:180016 ; RRID:Addgene_180016)
